>Addgene plasmid #217243 | pMV-hAT-8_AMi | addgene full sequence | sequence record 441635 | Addgene NGS Result
AAAAATAAACAAATAGGGGTTCCGCGCACATTTCCCCGAAAAGTGCCACCTGACGTCTAAGAAACCATTA
TTATCATGACATTAACCTATAAAAATAGGCGTATCACGAGGCCCTTTCGTTGTAAAACGACGGCCAGTCG
AACCACGCAATGCGTCTCGATCCGCAGTGTCTTGCGTCTCTCAATTGGTTGTAACCAAGGTTCCCTCTAA
GCTGCGTGCGTGCGCGGCTGCGCACGCTTTAAAACCATGCTGCGCACGAGCTCATTAGTGCCGTGCACCC
ACCCGGTGAGGAGCTGGGTTGCGGCTTCGAGAGGAGCGGGCAAGAAGCTGAGCACGGCAGAGGCACCGAC
GCCGGCGTGGGAAACTTACCGAGGTAAGCTCAGGCAGCGGCTGCTCCCGAGGCCAGTGCTCCAGAGGCGA
GGTGGGGCAGGCGGGGGCTGGGGCTGGGGAACTGCTCCGCTTCCCAGCCCCGGCGCCATGTGCCTCCTTG
CTCCCAGAGGCATGGCGAGGTGGGGGCTGGGGGCTGGGCCAGGAAACTGCTCCGCTCCCGGAGGCAAGCG
ACATGGCGCTAGGCTCCCGGCCCTGAGGGCCAAGACCGACCGGCTAGGTGGTGGCTCGGGGCCGGGGCCG
GGACCGGGAAACTGCTCCGTCCCAGCAGCGATGCAGGGGCTGGGGCTGGGCCGAGGCCAGTGGCGGTGCG
AGGCTGGGGCCAGGCTACTCCTGCACTGCCAAATACGACGATGCGGGTAAGGCTGGAAATGGCCAGGTAT
GATTCGGAATAAGTTTGGGAAATGCAGCAAGTTCCCATGAAATCAGTGCCTACTTATCAAGAGGAGCTGT
ATGAGTGGGACTTGGCCTCTGGTTCTTACTTTCCACCATCAAAAACAGCATGTTGGTAAGTGAAAAATAA
AAATAAATGAATTCCAAATGAACACCCAATCCTCTACTCCCTAAAATGCATTCGCTGCAGAAATCAAAGC
AGATTTCAAATCAAAAGAAAGGCCAGTGTTTATGGCCAAGGTTCCCTCCAAGCTGCGCTCCCGGAGGCAA
GGCGGGGGCTGGGGCTGGCGCCAGTTTTTTAGCCATTTAGTGGTTTGTCTTTATTGTCACTAGTTTATGC
ATTTGAATTTAAAAGTATTAAACAGAAAAAGAAGTTGCAAATGGTGTTGTTTTTGTTAAAAGCATCCTAA
CTGTGTAATCTTGAGTTTGGGGGTGCTGGTTACAGCTGTGTTGGTCTAGGGGCATAGGCAGACAAGGTGC
TTTGGGTAAATTAGCTGTTAGCTGCTTTTTCTATCATTCTAGGAAGGCCAATATCTTCCCTGCAGCAAGG
ATCATCTTTATATTCATTTTACAACCGGTGCTAGCAATTCTACCGGGTAGGGGAGGCGCTTTTCCCAAGG
CAGTCTGGAGCATGCGCTTTAGCAGCCCCGCTGGGCACTTGGCGCTACACAAGTGGCCTCTGGCCTCGCA
CACATTCCACATCCACCGGTAGGCGCCAACCGGCTCCGTTCTTTGGTGGCCCCTTCGCGCCACCTTCTAC
TCCTCCCCTAGTCAGGAAGTTCCCCCCCGCCCCGCAGCTCGCGTCGTGCAGGACGTGACAAATGGAAGTA
GCACGTCTCACTAGTCTCGTGCAGATGGACAGCACCGCTGAGCAATGGAAGCGGGTAGGCCTTTGGGGCA
GCGGCCAATAGCAGCTTTGCTCCTTCGCTTTCTGGGCTCAGAGGCTGGGAAGGGGTGGGTCCGGGGGCGG
GCTCAGGGGCGGGCTCAGGGGCGGGGCGGGCGCCCGAAGGTCCTCCGGAGGCCCGGCATTCTGCACGCTT
CAAAAGCGCACGTCTGCCGCGCTGTTCTCCTCTTCCTCATCTCCGGGCCTTTCGACCTGCAGCCAACGCC
ACCATGGGGACCGAGTACAAGCCCACGGTGCGCCTCGCCACCCGCGACGACGTCCCCCGGGCCGTACGCA
CCCTCGCCGCCGCGTTCGCCGACTACCCCGCCACGCGCCACACCGTCGACCCGGACCGCCACATCGAGCG
GGTCACCGAGCTGCAAGAACTCTTCCTCACGCGCGTCGGGCTCGACATCGGCAAGGTGTGGGTCGCGGAC
GACGGCGCCGCGGTGGCGGTCTGGACCACGCCGGAGAGCGTCGAAGCGGGGGCGGTGTTCGCCGAGATCG
GCCCGCGCATGGCCGAGTTGAGCGGTTCCCGGCTGGCCGCGCAGCAACAGATGGAAGGCCTCCTGGCGCC
GCACCGGCCCAAGGAGCCCGCGTGGTTCCTGGCCACCGTCGGCGTCTCGCCCGACCACCAGGGCAAGGGT
CTGGGCAGCGCCGTCGTGCTCCCCGGAGTGGAGGCGGCCGAGCGCGCCGGGGTGCCCGCCTTCCTGGAGA
CCTCCGCGCCCCGCAACCTCCCCTTCTACGAGCGGCTCGGCTTCACCGTCACCGCCGACGTCGAGGTGCC
CGAAGGACCGCGCACCTGGTGCATGACCCGCAAGCCCGGTGCCATCGATGCCACTAACTTCTCCCTGTTG
AAACAAGCAGGGGATGTCGAAGAGAATCCCGGGCCAATGGTGAGCAAGGGCGAGGAGCTGTTCACCGGGG
TGGTGCCCATCCTGGTCGAGCTGGACGGCGACGTAAACGGCCACAAGTTCAGCGTGTCCGGCGAGGGCGA
GGGCGATGCCACCTACGGCAAGCTGACCCTGAAGTTCATCTGCACCACCGGCAAGCTGCCCGTGCCCTGG
CCCACCCTCGTGACCACCCTGACCTACGGCGTGCAGTGCTTCAGCCGCTACCCCGACCACATGAAGCAGC
ACGACTTCTTCAAGTCCGCCATGCCCGAAGGCTACGTCCAGGAGCGCACCATCTTCTTCAAGGACGACGG
CAACTACAAGACCCGCGCCGAGGTGAAGTTCGAGGGCGACACCCTGGTGAACCGCATCGAGCTGAAGGGC
ATCGACTTCAAGGAGGACGGCAACATCCTGGGGCACAAGCTGGAGTACAACTACAACAGCCACAACGTCT
ATATCATGGCCGACAAGCAGAAGAACGGCATCAAGGTGAACTTCAAGATCCGCCACAACATCGAGGACGG
CAGCGTGCAGCTCGCCGACCACTACCAGCAGAACACCCCCATCGGCGACGGCCCCGTGCTGCTGCCCGAC
AACCACTACCTGAGCACCCAGTCCGCCCTGAGCAAAGACCCCAACGAGAAGCGCGATCACATGGTCCTGC
TGGAGTTCGTGACCGCCGCCGGGATCACTCTCGGCATGGACGAGCTGTACAAGTAATTAATTAAGCTCGC
TGATCAGCCTCGACTGTGCCTTCTAGTTGCCAGCCATCTGTTGTTTGCCCCTCCCCCGTGCCTTCCTTGA
CCCTGGAAGGTGCCACTCCCACTGTCCTTTCCTAATAAAATGAGGAAATTGCATCGCATTGTCTGAGTAG
GTGTCATTCTATTCTGGGGGGTGGGGTGGGGCAGGACAGCAAGGGGGAGGATTGGGAAGACAATAGCAGG
CATGCTGGGGATGCGGTGGGCTCTATGGCTTCTGAGGCGCGCCCTCGAGATAAAGGTTATAGTATCATCT
TTTGTTGTTATACTGTGGGGCGGACCGAAGCGGCGCGCGCCGAAAGGGGGAGGCGGGACCAATTCGGGAA
CGGACCAAGCGGCTGAAGCGGCGCGCTCACGGACCGCTACACCTTAGAGGGAACATTGGTTGTAACGGGC
CCAGAGACGGAGTCACTGCCAACCGAGACGGTCATAGCTGTTTCCTGTGTGCCGCTTCCTCGCTCACTGA
CTCGCTGCGCTCGGTCGTTCGGCTGCGGCGAGCGGTATCAGCTCACTCAAAGGCGGTAATACGGTTACCC
ACAGAATCAGGGGATAACGCAGGAAAGAACATGTGAGCAAAAGGCCAGCAAAAGGCCAGGAACCGTAAAA
AGGCCGCGTTGCTGGCGTTTTTCCATAGGCTCCGCCCCCCTGACGAGCATCACAAAAATCGACGCTCAAG
TCAGAGGTGGCGAAACCCGACAGGACTATAAAGATACCAGGCGTTTCCCCCTGGAAGCTCCCTCGTGCGC
TCTCCTGTTCCGACCCTGCCGCTTACCGGATACCTGTCCGCCTTTCTCCCTTCGGGAAGCGTGGCGCTTT
CTCATAGCTCACGCTGTAGGTATCTCAGTTCGGTGTAGGTCGTTCGCTCCAAGCTGGGCTGTGTGCACGA
ACCCCCCGTTCAGCCCGACCGCTGCGCCTTATCCGGTAACTATCGTCTTGAGTCCAACCCGGTAAGACAC
GACTTATCGCCACTGGCAGCAGCCACTGGTAACAGGATTAGCAGAGCGAGGTATGTAGGCGGTGCTACAG
AGTTCTTGAAGTGGTGGCCTAACTACGGCTACACTAGAAGAACAGTATTTGGTATCTGCGCTCTGCTGAA
GCCAGTTACCTTCGGAAAAAGAGTTGGTAGCTCTTGATCCGGCAAACAAACCACCGCTGGTAGCGGTGGT
TTTTTTGTTTGCAAGCAGCAGATTACGCGCAGAAAAAAAGGATCTCAAGAAGATCCTTTGATCTTTTCTA
CGGGGTCTGACGCTCAGTGGAACGAAAACTCACGTTAAGGGATTTTGGTCATGAGATTATCAAAAAGGAT
CTTCACCTAGATCCTTTTAAATTAAAAATGAAGTTTTAAATCAATCTAAAGTATATATGAGTAAACTTGG
TCTGACAGTTACCAATGCTTAATCAGTGAGGCACCTATCTCAGCGATCTGTCTCTTTCGTTCATCCATAG
TTGCCTGACTCCCCGTCGTGTAGATAACTACGATACGGGAGGGCTTACCATCTGGCCCCAGTGCTGCAAT
AATACCGCGGGACCCACGCTCACCGGCTCCAGATTTATCAGCAATAAACCAGCCAGCCGGAAGGGCCGAG
CGCAGAAGTGGTCCTGCAACTTTATCCGCCTCCATCCAGTCTATTAATTGTTGCCGGGAAGCTAGAGTAA
GTAGTTCGCCAGTTAATAGTTTGCGCAACGTTGTTGCCATCGCTACAGGCATCGTGGTATCACGCTCGTC
GTTTGGTATGGCTTCATTCAGCTCCGGTTCCCAACGATCAAGGCGAGTTACATGATCCCCCATGTTGCGC
AAAAAAGCGGTTAGCTCCTTCGGTCCTCCGATCGTTGTCAGAAGTAAGTTGGCCGCCGTGTTATCACTCA
TGGTTATGGCAGCACTACATAATTCTCTTACTGTCATGCCATCCGTAAGATGCTTTTCTGTGACTGGTGA
GTACTCAACCAAGTCATTCTGAGAATAGTGTATGCGGCGACCGAGTTGCTCTTGCCCGGCGTCAATACGG
GATAATACCGCGCCACATAGCAGAACTTTAAAAGTGCTCATCATTGGAAAACGTTCTTCGGGGCGAAAAC
TCTCAAGGATCTTACCGCTGTTGAGATCCAGTTCGATGTAACCCACTCGTGCACCCAACTGATCTTCAGC
ATCTTTTACTTTCACCAGCGTTTCTGGGTGAGCAAAAACAGGAAGGCAAAATGCCGCAAAAAAGGGAATA
AGGGCGACACGGAAATGTTGAATACTCATACTCTTCCTTTTTCAATATTATTGAAGCATTTATCAGGGTT
ATTGTCTCATGAGCGGATACATATTTGAATGTATTTAG
Features (pLannotate 1.2.2; 8 found; start..end, strand, type, name):
    118..138     -  CDS            lacZα (fragment): LacZα fragment of β-galactosidase; lacZ fragment
   1375..1874    +  promoter       PGK promoter: mouse phosphoglycerate kinase 1 promoter
   1899..2493    +  CDS            PuroR (fragment): puromycin N-acetyltransferase; pac from Streptomyces alboniger; confers resistance to puromycin
   2557..3276    +  CDS            EGFP: the original enhanced GFP (Yang et al., 1996) mammalian codon-optimized
   3304..3528    +  polyA_signal   bGH poly(A) signal: bovine growth hormone polyadenylation signal
   3940..4528    -  rep_origin     ori: high-copy-number ColE1/pMB1/pBR322/pUC origin of replication
   4699..5559    -  CDS            AmpR: β-lactamase; bla; confers resistance to ampicillin, carbenicillin, and related antibiotics
   5560..26      -  promoter       AmpR promoter (across the origin): bla
