[The description below was written by a language model from this plasmid's Addgene catalogue record and pLannotate feature annotations shown in this document.]
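Description:
pMV-hAT-8_AMi is the donor plasmid of a two-component DNA transposon system, built on the pMV backbone and catalogued as a mammalian expression vector. Its recorded insert is the synthetic terminal inverted repeats (TIRs) of the hAT-8_AMi element, a member of the hAT transposon superfamily. The 5.6 kb plasmid is propagated in E. coli through a high-copy ColE1/pUC-type origin and selected with ampicillin via a β-lactamase gene driven by its own promoter. A short lacZα remnant is also annotated, presumably left over from the cloning vector.

The annotated mammalian cargo is a single reporter and selection cassette: the mouse PGK promoter, followed by a puromycin N-acetyltransferase coding sequence (annotated as a fragment), then EGFP, and finally a bovine growth hormone polyadenylation signal. The short gap between PuroR and EGFP suggests the two are linked in one transcript, for example through a 2A-type peptide, but the feature table does not annotate a linking element. The automated annotation does not mark the TIRs themselves. By the logic of a donor design, they would flank the cassette, and the unannotated stretches on either side of it are the likely locations, though the record does not confirm this.

No transposase gene is annotated, so the matching hAT-8_AMi transposase would have to be supplied in trans, typically from a separate helper plasmid. The transposase would recognise the TIRs, excise the cassette and integrate it into the host genome, allowing stable integrants to be scored by puromycin resistance or EGFP fluorescence. The plasmid comes from a survey that tested 130 DNA transposons for activity in human cells, with the aim of expanding the tools available for genome engineering.
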