Addgene plasmid #217243: pMV-hAT-8_AMi
Purpose: Donor plasmid of hAT-8_AMi Transposon
Depositing lab: Yong E Zhang. Depositing organization: Institute of Zoology, Chinese Academy of Sciences. Publication: Heterologous survey of 130 DNA transposons in human cells highlights their functional divergence and expands the genome engineering toolbox. Zhang T, Tan S, Tang N, Li Y, Zhang C, Sun J, Guo Y, Gao H, Cai Y, Sun W, Wang C, Fu L, Ma H, Wu Y, Hu X, Zhang X, Gee P, Yan W, Zhao Y, Chen Q, Guo B, Wang H, Zhang YE. Cell. 2024 Jul 11;187(14):3741-3760.e30. doi: 10.1016/j.cell.2024.05.007. Epub 2024 Jun 5. PubMed 38843831.
Backbone
  Vector backbone: pMV
  Vector type: Mammalian Expression
Growth in bacteria
  Bacterial resistance: Ampicillin, 100 μg/mL
  Growth temperature: 37°C
  Growth strain: DH5alpha
  Copy number: High Copy
Gene/Insert
  Gene/Insert name: TIRs of hAT-8_AMi transposon
  Species: Synthetic
  Cloning method: Restriction Enzyme; 5′ cloning site Unknown (unknown if destroyed); 3′ cloning site Unknown (unknown if destroyed)
Terms and licenses: Academic/Nonprofit Terms; Industry Terms: Not Available to Industry
How to cite: pMV-hAT-8_AMi was a gift from Yong E Zhang (Addgene plasmid # 217243 ; http://n2t.net/addgene:217243 ; RRID:Addgene_217243)
